>Addgene plasmid #173982 | pGL3-noSV40-humanEC1.45_p300peak1-2_del10 | addgene full sequence | sequence record 341730 | Addgene NGS Result
CATTCCGGTACTGTTGGTAAAGCCACCATGGAAGACGCCAAAAACATAAAGAAAGGCCCGGCGCCATTCT
ATCCGCTGGAAGATGGAACCGCTGGAGAGCAACTGCATAAGGCTATGAAGAGATACGCCCTGGTTCCTGG
AACAATTGCTTTTACAGATGCACATATCGAGGTGGACATCACTTACGCTGAGTACTTCGAAATGTCCGTT
CGGTTGGCAGAAGCTATGAAACGATATGGGCTGAATACAAATCACAGAATCGTCGTATGCAGTGAAAACT
CTCTTCAATTCTTTATGCCGGTGTTGGGCGCGTTATTTATCGGAGTTGCAGTTGCGCCCGCGAACGACAT
TTATAATGAACGTGAATTGCTCAACAGTATGGGCATTTCGCAGCCTACCGTGGTGTTCGTTTCCAAAAAG
GGGTTGCAAAAAATTTTGAACGTGCAAAAAAAGCTCCCAATCATCCAAAAAATTATTATCATGGATTCTA
AAACGGATTACCAGGGATTTCAGTCGATGTACACGTTCGTCACATCTCATCTACCTCCCGGTTTTAATGA
ATACGATTTTGTGCCAGAGTCCTTCGATAGGGACAAGACAATTGCACTGATCATGAACTCCTCTGGATCT
ACTGGTCTGCCTAAAGGTGTCGCTCTGCCTCATAGAACTGCCTGCGTGAGATTCTCGCATGCCAGAGATC
CTATTTTTGGCAATCAAATCATTCCGGATACTGCGATTTTAAGTGTTGTTCCATTCCATCACGGTTTTGG
AATGTTTACTACACTCGGATATTTGATATGTGGATTTCGAGTCGTCTTAATGTATAGATTTGAAGAAGAG
CTGTTTCTGAGGAGCCTTCAGGATTACAAGATTCAAAGTGCGCTGCTGGTGCCAACCCTATTCTCCTTCT
TCGCCAAAAGCACTCTGATTGACAAATACGATTTATCTAATTTACACGAAATTGCTTCTGGTGGCGCTCC
CCTCTCTAAGGAAGTCGGGGAAGCGGTTGCCAAGAGGTTCCATCTGCCAGGTATCAGGCAAGGATATGGG
CTCACTGAGACTACATCAGCTATTCTGATTACACCCGAGGGGGATGATAAACCGGGCGCGGTCGGTAAAG
TTGTTCCATTTTTTGAAGCGAAGGTTGTGGATCTGGATACCGGGAAAACGCTGGGCGTTAATCAAAGAGG
CGAACTGTGTGTGAGAGGTCCTATGATTATGTCCGGTTATGTAAACAATCCGGAAGCGACCAACGCCTTG
ATTGACAAGGATGGATGGCTACATTCTGGAGACATAGCTTACTGGGACGAAGACGAACACTTCTTCATCG
TTGACCGCCTGAAGTCTCTGATTAAGTACAAAGGCTATCAGGTGGCTCCCGCTGAATTGGAATCCATCTT
GCTCCAACACCCCAACATCTTCGACGCAGGTGTCGCAGGTCTTCCCGACGATGACGCCGGTGAACTTCCC
GCCGCCGTTGTTGTTTTGGAGCACGGAAAGACGATGACGGAAAAAGAGATCGTGGATTACGTCGCCAGTC
AAGTAACAACCGCGAAAAAGTTGCGCGGAGGAGTTGTGTTTGTGGACGAAGTACCGAAAGGTCTTACCGG
AAAACTCGACGCAAGAAAAATCAGAGAGATCCTCATAAAGGCCAAGAAGGGCGGAAAGATCGCCGTGTAA
TTCTAGAGTCGGGGCGGCCGGCCGCTTCGAGCAGACATGATAAGATACATTGATGAGTTTGGACAAACCA
CAACTAGAATGCAGTGAAAAAAATGCTTTATTTGTGAAATTTGTGATGCTATTGCTTTATTTGTAACCAT
TATAAGCTGCAATAAACAAGTTAACAACAACAATTGCATTCATTTTATGTTTCAGGTTCAGGGGGAGGTG
TGGGAGGTTTTTTAAAGCAAGTAAAACCTCTACAAATGTGGTAAAATCGATAAGGATCTGGATCCGTCGA
CCGATGCCCTTGAGAGCCTTCAACCCAGTCAGCTCCTTCCGGTGGGCGCGGGGCATGACTATCGTCGCCG
CACTTATGACTGTCTTCTTTATCATGCAACTCGTAGGACAGGTGCCGGCAGCGCTCTTCCGCTTCCTCGC
TCACTGACTCGCTGCGCTCGGTCGTTCGGCTGCGGCGAGCGGTATCAGCTCACTCAAAGGCGGTAATACG
GTTATCCACAGAATCAGGGGATAACGCAGGAAAGAACATGTGAGCAAAAGGCCAGCAAAAGGCCAGGAAC
CGTAAAAAGGCCGCGTTGCTGGCGTTTTTCCATAGGCTCCGCCCCCCTGACGAGCATCACAAAAATCGAC
GCTCAAGTCAGAGGTGGCGAAACCCGACAGGACTATAAAGATACCAGGCGTTTCCCCCTGGAAGCTCCCT
CGTGCGCTCTCCTGTTCCGACCCTGCCGCTTACCGGATACCTGTCCGCCTTTCTCCCTTCGGGAAGCGTG
GCGCTTTCTCATAGCTCACGCTGTAGGTATCTCAGTTCGGTGTAGGTCGTTCGCTCCAAGCTGGGCTGTG
TGCACGAACCCCCCGTTCAGCCCGACCGCTGCGCCTTATCCGGTAACTATCGTCTTGAGTCCAACCCGGT
AAGACACGACTTATCGCCACTGGCAGCAGCCACTGGTAACAGGATTAGCAGAGCGAGGTATGTAGGCGGT
GCTACAGAGTTCTTGAAGTGGTGGCCTAACTACGGCTACACTAGAAGAACAGTATTTGGTATCTGCGCTC
TGCTGAAGCCAGTTACCTTCGGAAAAAGAGTTGGTAGCTCTTGATCCGGCAAACAAACCACCGCTGGTAG
CGGTGGTTTTTTTGTTTGCAAGCAGCAGATTACGCGCAGAAAAAAAGGATCTCAAGAAGATCCTTTGATC
TTTTCTACGGGGTCTGACGCTCAGTGGAACGAAAACTCACGTTAAGGGATTTTGGTCATGAGATTATCAA
AAAGGATCTTCACCTAGATCCTTTTAAATTAAAAATGAAGTTTTAAATCAATCTAAAGTATATATGAGTA
AACTTGGTCTGACAGTTACCAATGCTTAATCAGTGAGGCACCTATCTCAGCGATCTGTCTATTTCGTTCA
TCCATAGTTGCCTGACTCCCCGTCGTGTAGATAACTACGATACGGGAGGGCTTACCATCTGGCCCCAGTG
CTGCAATGATACCGCGAGACCCACGCTCACCGGCTCCAGATTTATCAGCAATAAACCAGCCAGCCGGAAG
GGCCGAGCGCAGAAGTGGTCCTGCAACTTTATCCGCCTCCATCCAGTCTATTAATTGTTGCCGGGAAGCT
AGAGTAAGTAGTTCGCCAGTTAATAGTTTGCGCAACGTTGTTGCCATTGCTACAGGCATCGTGGTGTCAC
GCTCGTCGTTTGGTATGGCTTCATTCAGCTCCGGTTCCCAACGATCAAGGCGAGTTACATGATCCCCCAT
GTTGTGCAAAAAAGCGGTTAGCTCCTTCGGTCCTCCGATCGTTGTCAGAAGTAAGTTGGCCGCAGTGTTA
TCACTCATGGTTATGGCAGCACTGCATAATTCTCTTACTGTCATGCCATCCGTAAGATGCTTTTCTGTGA
CTGGTGAGTACTCAACCAAGTCATTCTGAGAATAGTGTATGCGGCGACCGAGTTGCTCTTGCCCGGCGTC
AATACGGGATAATACCGCGCCACATAGCAGAACTTTAAAAGTGCTCATCATTGGAAAACGTTCTTCGGGG
CGAAAACTCTCAAGGATCTTACCGCTGTTGAGATCCAGTTCGATGTAACCCACTCGTGCACCCAACTGAT
CTTCAGCATCTTTTACTTTCACCAGCGTTTCTGGGTGAGCAAAAACAGGAAGGCAAAATGCCGCAAAAAA
GGGAATAAGGGCGACACGGAAATGTTGAATACTCATACTCTTCCTTTTTCAATATTATTGAAGCATTTAT
CAGGGTTATTGTCTCATGAGCGGATACATATTTGAATGTATTTAGAAAAATAAACAAATAGGGGTTCCGC
GCACATTTCCCCGAAAAGTGCCACCTG
[124 nt withheld, positions 4018-4141]
C
[91 nt withheld, positions 4143-4233]
A
[49 nt withheld, positions 4235-4283]
CCTTTGACGTTGGAGTCCACGTTCTTT
[37 nt withheld, positions 4311-4347]
ACCCTATCTCGGTCTATTCTTTTGATTTATAAGGGATTTTGCCGATTTCGGCCTATTGGTTAAAAAATGA
GCTGATTTAACAAAAATTTAACGCGAATTTTAACAAAATATTAACGCTTACAATTTGCCATTCGCCATTC
AGGCTGCGCAACTGTTGGGAAGGGCGATCGGTGCGGGCCTCTTCGCTATTACGCCAGCCCAAGCTACCAT
GATAAGTAAGTAATATTAAGGTACGGGAGGTACTTGGAGCGGCCGCAATAAAATATCTTTATTTTCATTA
CATCTGTGTGTTGGTTTTTTGTGTGAATCGATAGTACTAACATACGCTCTCCATCAAAACAAAACGAAAC
AAAACAAACTAGCAAAATAGGCTGTCCCCAGTGCAAGTGCAGGTGCCAGAACATTTCTCTATCGATAGGT
ACCGAGCTCTTATTTAAGCAGCTGAATTTGAGGTAATTAGTTACAGCTGCAATAGGTAAATTGACATTAA
ATAATATACTTGACGTTAGGCTTCTTTACTGTAACTCACTTCTGGATGGCATGTTGTTGTCTGTTTTTAC
CTTTCTCCTTCCCCCCCCCCCAGTTGATCTATTAGGAAATAGAGAACTATCTTCATTTCTGCTCCTTCTT
CCAGGCTTGAATCTACACAACAGGCCACTCCCCAAAATTCCTCTGCTTAATTTAGAGAGCAGGTTTCAGG
GATTCACCTGGGAACAACAGCAGCAGGCACCTGACTCATATTCCTGGCGGAGAGGAAGGGAGGCCATGTA
GCTGCTCTTCCGTGGACGCGGATGCTTCCTGCCTCATAGCCGGGTCGCCTCCGCGCTAACCCCGTTGAAC
CTTGCAACCAGCCCCTCTAGAGTGTGGAAGAAAGGAGCATCGACCCAGCCTCAGGTTTCACTTCTGTTCT
AGTTTATCTATCTAACTTAGACCACATGTCTGTGCTTTCAGAAAATTTTCCCATTTTTGAATCACTAACA
GTACCCTTTATTCTTACTACTGCCAGGGATTCACTATTTTTAAACAGCTTTATTGTCATTTCAGTAGGAT
TTGGGGAAGAAAAGGAAGCGAATACATGTGTTCAATCCGTCATGTTGACTTGAAACTGCTGTTTTAAACT
GCTCTCTTTCTACGTATTTGATTCCTTTTGCTCTACCCATCCCCATGTGCCTCTACTTGTCAAGTATTGG
GAGATTATATAGGTTTCTTGTGTTTGTTGTGGTGATCAAAGTTTCTTGGGGCAGCGCCCTCATTATCTGT
CAGGCCTGGCTTCTATGATTGAGAACAGGTGCAGCCAAGCCTTTGCTCTCCCTACCACTTCTGTCTGTCA
AATAGAAAGCAGGAGGGAGCTTTTCTGTGGGATCTTTCCTTTCCTCTCAATTCTCTTTGCTGGAGAGCTC
TCCAGGATATTGGCAAGGATCTGAATTTGTGGCGCTAGCAGAGAAGCCCGAGTGAGTAACCAACTGTCCC
CAATTGTATTAGCCTTTTAAATAAAGGATTCCCAGCAAACATTCAGAAGAAACCATATGCCTTCCAGGGA
TAGGCAGCTGGAAGAGAGGGAAGAGATTAATACAGAAAAAAGCTATAGGCCATCCCGATCCTATTCTTCA
GTTCCTTTATTGGAGGCATTAAGTTTTATTTTATTAACTTCTTTCTTGCCCTTCAAAAGCTCGAGAGGAG
AATTAATCTGTAGGTTCGAGTAAATTTTGGATCTTAATGGATACCAGATACATTGAGCCCACCCAGACCA
CCAAGATTTTGCAATCCTTTTCCTCACATTTAAATGGTACAAATGAATTCATTCCTCCTTACTCAGTGAA
CAGAATAACTCTACCTCAAGGTTTTTCTCATATAGCATTCACTTGATTTTGCCTTCTTTTCCAAGAAAGT
ATAGATTCGTTGGGGCAAGGAGATCTGCGATCTGCATCTCAATTAGTCAGCAACCATAGTCCCGCCCCTA
ACTCCGCCCATCCCGCCCCTAACTCCGCCCAGTTCCGCCCATTCTCCGCCCCATCGCTGACTAATTTTTT
TTATTTATGCAGAGGCCGAGGCCGCCTCGGCCTCTGAGCTATTCCAGAAGTAGTGAGGAGGCTTTTTTGG
AGGCCTAGGCTTTTGCAAAAAGCTTGG
Features (pLannotate 1.2.2; 12 found; start..end, strand, type, name):
     28..1680    +  CDS            luciferase: firefly luciferase; luc+; enhanced luc+ version of the luciferase gene
   1721..1842    -  polyA_signal   SV40 poly(A) signal: SV40 polyadenylation signal
   1865..1933    -  CDS            large T antigen (fragment): large T antigen from SV40 (simian virus 40)
   1955..2087    +  CDS            TcR (fragment): tetracycline efflux protein; tet; confers resistance to tetracycline
   2267..2855    -  rep_origin     ori: high-copy-number ColE1/pMB1/pBR322/pUC origin of replication
   3026..3886    -  CDS            AmpR: β-lactamase; bla; confers resistance to ampicillin, carbenicillin, and related antibiotics
   3887..3991    -  promoter       AmpR promoter: bla
   4018..4446    +  rep_origin     f1 ori (sequence partly withheld): f1 bacteriophage origin of replication; arrow indicates direction of (+) strand synthesis
   4478..4545    -  CDS            lacZα (fragment): LacZα fragment of β-galactosidase; lacZ fragment
   4604..4652    +  polyA_signal   poly(A) signal: synthetic polyadenylation signal
   4666..4757    +  misc_feature   pause site: RNA polymerase II transcriptional pause signal from the human α2 globin gene
   6270..6466    +  promoter       SV40 promoter: SV40 early promoter
