[The description below was written by a language model from this plasmid's Addgene catalogue record and pLannotate feature annotations shown in this document.]
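Description:
pGL3-noSV40-humanEC1.45_p300peak1-2_del10 is a firefly luciferase enhancer reporter built on Promega's pGL3-Promoter backbone for transfection into mammalian cells. It is maintained in E. coli as a high-copy plasmid through a ColE1/pUC-type origin and selected with ampicillin via the β-lactamase gene and its own promoter. An f1 phage origin is also present. The short annotated fragments of large T antigen, TcR and lacZα are backbone remnants rather than functional genes.

The insert is a 1,458 bp human sequence comprising p300 peak 1 and peak 2 of EC1.45, an enhancer cluster associated with SOX9, and it carries "tiled deletion #10", one of a series of tiled deletions across the element. The record does not give the coordinates or length of this deletion. In the 6,474 nt sequence, the unannotated interval between the upstream synthetic poly(A)/transcriptional pause block and the SV40 early promoter is about the size of the insert. This suggests the enhancer fragment sits immediately upstream of the promoter, although the cloning sites are not recorded. The SV40 promoter drives the luc+ coding sequence, which is terminated by the SV40 late poly(A) signal. The upstream poly(A) and α2-globin pause site limit read-through transcription from the backbone that would otherwise raise background signal. Despite "noSV40" in the name, both the catalogue entry and the annotation show an SV40 promoter, and the record does not explain what the term refers to.

The construct is used to measure how much luciferase expression the mutated enhancer fragment drives. Comparison with other constructs in the deletion series would map which segments of EC1.45 are needed for activity, in the context of work on long-range enhancers in human neural crest and craniofacial disease.
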