Addgene plasmid #173982: pGL3-noSV40-humanEC1.45_p300peak1-2_del10
Purpose: Firefly luciferase enhancer reporter plasmid.
Depositing lab: Joanna Wysocka. Depositing organization: Stanford University. Publication: Loss of Extreme Long-Range Enhancers in Human Neural Crest Drives a Craniofacial Disorder. Long HK, Osterwalder M, Welsh IC, Hansen K, Davies JOJ, Liu YE, Koska M, Adams AT, Aho R, Arora N, Ikeda K, Williams RM, Sauka-Spengler T, Porteus MH, Mohun T, Dickel DE, Swigut T, Hughes JR, Higgs DR, Visel A, Selleri L, Wysocka J. Cell Stem Cell. 2020 Nov 5;27(5):765-783.e14. doi: 10.1016/j.stem.2020.09.001. Epub 2020 Sep 28. PubMed 32991838.
Backbone
  Vector backbone: pGL3-Promoter, GenBank: U47298.2
  Backbone manufacturer: Promega
  Backbone size w/o insert (bp): 5016
  Vector type: Luciferase
Growth in bacteria
  Bacterial resistance: Ampicillin, 100 μg/mL
  Growth temperature: 37°C
  Growth strain: DH5alpha
  Copy number: High Copy
Gene/Insert
  Gene/Insert name: p300 peak 1 and peak 2 from SOX9 enhancer cluster EC1.45 with tiled deletion #10
  Species: H. sapiens (human)
  Insert size (bp): 1458
  Mutation: Tiled deletion #10
  Promoter: SV40 promoter
  Cloning method: Restriction Enzyme; 5′ cloning site unknown (unknown if destroyed)
  Sequencing primers: 5′ CGCTCTCCATCAAAACAAAACG; 3′ GAGTTAGGGGCGGGATGG
Terms and licenses: Academic/Nonprofit Terms; Industry Terms: Not Available to Industry
How to cite: pGL3-noSV40-humanEC1.45_p300peak1-2_del10 was a gift from Joanna Wysocka (Addgene plasmid # 173982 ; http://n2t.net/addgene:173982 ; RRID:Addgene_173982)
